Addgene plasmid #239236: CMV-RPP25-FLAG (pAVA3895)
Purpose: Expresses C-FLAG tagged Rpp25 (CMV-RPP25-FLAG)
Depositing lab: Andrei Alexandrov. Depositing organization: Clemson University. Publication: Identification of RMP24 and RMP64, human ribonuclease MRP-specific protein components. Che R, Mirani B, Panah M, Chen X, Luo H, Alexandrov A. Cell Rep. 2025 Jun 24;44(6):115752. doi: 10.1016/j.celrep.2025.115752. Epub 2025 May 24. PubMed 40413743.
Backbone
  Vector backbone: pcDNA3
  Vector type: Mammalian Expression
Growth in bacteria
  Bacterial resistance: Ampicillin, 100 μg/mL
  Growth temperature: 37°C
  Growth strain: DH5alpha
  Copy number: High Copy
Gene/Insert
  Gene/Insert name: RPP25-FLAG
  Species: H. sapiens (human)
  Tag / fusion protein: FLAG (C terminal on insert)
  Cloning method: Gibson Cloning
  Sequencing primers: 5′ GGCACCAAAATCAACGGGACTTTCC
Terms and licenses: Academic/Nonprofit Terms; Industry Terms: Not Available to Industry
Depositor comments: Please visit https://doi.org/10.1101/2025.01.19.633795 for bioRxiv preprint.
How to cite: CMV-RPP25-FLAG (pAVA3895) was a gift from Andrei Alexandrov (Addgene plasmid # 239236 ; http://n2t.net/addgene:239236 ; RRID:Addgene_239236)
