[The description below was written by a language model from this plasmid's Addgene catalogue record and pLannotate feature annotations shown in this document.]
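Description:
CMV-RPP25-FLAG (pAVA3895) is a 6,037-nt mammalian expression plasmid built on the pcDNA3 backbone that drives production of human RPP25 carrying a C-terminal FLAG epitope. It is propagated in E. coli as a high-copy plasmid through a ColE1/pUC-type origin and selected with ampicillin via the β-lactamase gene and its native promoter. An f1 origin is also present, a standard backbone element that permits single-stranded DNA production. Short annotated fragments of bom, lacI, the lac promoter/operator region, an HIV-1 LTR and the ble gene appear to be backbone remnants or partial annotation matches rather than functional parts.

The expression cassette consists of the human cytomegalovirus immediate-early enhancer and promoter, followed by the RPP25 coding sequence, a short FLAG-encoding segment just downstream, and the bovine growth hormone polyadenylation signal. The annotation tool labels the tag as a fragment of 3xFLAG, and its 24-nt length fits a single FLAG epitope, as the catalogue entry describes. T7 and SP6 promoters flank the insert, as is typical of pcDNA3, and could serve for in vitro transcription or sequencing. A separate SV40 early promoter drives the neomycin phosphotransferase gene with an SV40 poly(A) signal, allowing G418 selection of stably transfected mammalian cells. The insert was assembled by Gibson cloning.

RPP25 is a protein subunit shared by the ribonuclease P complex, which processes tRNA 5' ends, and the ribonuclease MRP complex, which cleaves pre-rRNA. The plasmid was deposited with a study identifying protein components specific to human RNase MRP. The tagged protein would suit detection or affinity purification of these ribonucleoprotein complexes, although the record gives the purpose only as expression of C-terminally FLAG-tagged Rpp25.
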