Features (pLannotate 1.2.2; 22 found; start..end, strand, type, name):
     28..80      -  misc_feature   bom (fragment): basis of mobility region from pBR322
    235..614     +  enhancer       CMV enhancer: human cytomegalovirus immediate early enhancer
    615..818     +  promoter       CMV promoter: human cytomegalovirus (CMV) immediate early promoter
    814..847     +  LTR            5' LTR (truncated) (fragment): truncated 5' long terminal repeat (LTR) from HIV-1
    863..881     +  promoter       T7 promoter: promoter for bacteriophage T7 RNA polymerase
    916..1512    +  CDS            RPP25: RPP25_HUMAN - Experimental evidence at protein level: Swiss-Prot protein existence level 1. Component of ribonuclease P, a ribonucleoprotein complex that generates mature tRNA molecules by cleaving their 5'-ends (PubMed:12003489, PubMed:16723659, PubMed:30454648). Also a component of the MRP ribonuclease complex, which cleaves pre-rRNA sequences (PubMed:28115465). From Homo sapiens (Human).
   1525..1548    +  CDS            3xFLAG (fragment): three tandem FLAG® epitope tags
   1590..1608    -  promoter       SP6 promoter: promoter for bacteriophage SP6 RNA polymerase
   1634..1858    +  polyA_signal   bGH poly(A) signal: bovine growth hormone polyadenylation signal
   1862..1883    +  promoter       SV40 promoter (fragment): SV40 enhancer and early promoter
   1904..2332    +  rep_origin     f1 ori (sequence partly withheld): f1 bacteriophage origin of replication; arrow indicates direction of (+) strand synthesis
   2346..2675    +  promoter       SV40 promoter: SV40 enhancer and early promoter
   2742..3533    +  CDS            neo: KKA2_KLEPN - Also known as kan, nptII. Experimental evidence at protein level: Swiss-Prot protein existence level 1. Resistance to kanamycin, neomycin, paromomycin, ribostamycin, butirosin and gentamicin B. From Klebsiella pneumoniae.
   3557..3715    +  CDS            ble (fragment): BLE_KLEPN - Experimental evidence at protein level: Swiss-Prot protein existence level 1. Binding protein with a strong affinity to the bleomycin family of antibiotics. Binds to CL990; an antimitotic-antibiotic compound. From Klebsiella pneumoniae.
   3710..3831    +  polyA_signal   SV40 poly(A) signal: SV40 polyadenylation signal
   3904..3920    -  protein_bind   lac operator: The lac repressor binds to the lac operator to inhibit transcription in E. coli. This inhibition can be relieved by adding lactose or isopropyl-β-D-thiogalactopyranoside (IPTG). lac repressor encoded by lacI
   3928..3958    -  promoter       lac promoter: promoter for the E. coli lac operon
   3973..3994    -  protein_bind   CAP binding site: CAP binding activates transcription in the presence of cAMP. E. coli catabolite activator protein
   4007..4099    -  CDS            lacI (fragment): lac repressor; lacI; The lac repressor binds to the lac operator to inhibit transcription in E. coli. This inhibition can be relieved by adding lactose or isopropyl-β-D-thiogalactopyranoside (IPTG).
   4282..4870    -  rep_origin     ori: high-copy-number ColE1/pMB1/pBR322/pUC origin of replication
   5041..5901    -  CDS            AmpR: β-lactamase; bla; confers resistance to ampicillin, carbenicillin, and related antibiotics
   5902..6006    -  promoter       AmpR promoter: bla
>Addgene plasmid #239236 | CMV-RPP25-FLAG (pAVA3895) | addgene full sequence | sequence record 478424 | Addgene NGS Result
GACGGATCGGGAGATCTCCCGATCCCCTATGGTGCACTCTCAGTACAATCTGCTCTGATGCCGCATAGTT
AAGCCAGTATCTGCTCCCTGCTTGTGTGTTGGAGGTCGCTGAGTAGTGCGCGAGCAAAATTTAAGCTACA
ACAAGGCAAGGCTTGACCGACAATTGCATGAAGAATCTGCTTAGGGTTAGGCGTTTTGCGCTGCTTCGCG
ATGTACGGGCCAGATATACGCGTTGACATTGATTATTGACTAGTTATTAATAGTAATCAATTACGGGGTC
ATTAGTTCATAGCCCATATATGGAGTTCCGCGTTACATAACTTACGGTAAATGGCCCGCCTGGCTGACCG
CCCAACGACCCCCGCCCATTGACGTCAATAATGACGTATGTTCCCATAGTAACGCCAATAGGGACTTTCC
ATTGACGTCAATGGGTGGAGTATTTACGGTAAACTGCCCACTTGGCAGTACATCAAGTGTATCATATGCC
AAGTACGCCCCCTATTGACGTCAATGACGGTAAATGGCCCGCCTGGCATTATGCCCAGTACATGACCTTA
TGGGACTTTCCTACTTGGCAGTACATCTACGTATTAGTCATCGCTATTACCATGGTGATGCGGTTTTGGC
AGTACATCAATGGGCGTGGATAGCGGTTTGACTCACGGGGATTTCCAAGTCTCCACCCCATTGACGTCAA
TGGGAGTTTGTTTTGGCACCAAAATCAACGGGACTTTCCAAAATGTCGTAACAACTCCGCCCCATTGACG
CAAATGGGCGGTAGGCGTGTACGGTGGGAGGTCTATATAAGCAGAGCTCTCTGGCTAACTAGAGAACCCA
CTGCTTACTGGCTTATCGAAATTAATACGACTCACTATAGGGAGACCCAAGCTTGGTACCGAGCTCGGAT
CCACCATGGAGAACTTCCGTAAGGTGCGCTCCGAAGAGGCGCCAGCGGGGTGCGGGGCCGAGGGAGGCGG
CCCGGGCTCCGGCCCCTTCGCAGACCTGGCGCCGGGCGCGGTGCACATGCGGGTCAAGGAAGGCAGCAAG
ATCCGGAACCTGATGGCCTTCGCCACCGCCAGCATGGCGCAGCCAGCCACGCGCGCCATCGTCTTCAGCG
GCTGCGGCCGGGCCACCACCAAAACCGTCACGTGCGCCGAGATCCTCAAGCGCCGCCTGGCGGGCCTGCA
CCAGGTCACGCGGCTGCGCTACCGGAGCGTACGCGAGGTGTGGCAGAGCCTCCCGCCTGGGCCCACGCAG
GGTCAGACGCCTGGCGAGCCGGCCGCTAGTCTCAGCGTACTTAAGAACGTGCCCGGCCTCGCCATCCTAC
TTTCCAAGGACGCGCTGGATCCGCGACAGCCCGGCTACCAGCCCCCGAATCCCCATCCTGGTCCCTCGTC
CCCGCCAGCCGCGCCAGCGTCCAAGAGGAGCCTAGGGGAACCCGCAGCTGGAGAAGGCTCCGCGAAGCGA
TCGCAACCCGAGCCAGGGGTTGCGGACGAGGATCAGACGGCCATCGATGTCGAGGATTACAAGGATGACG
ACGATAAGTAGGGCCCGGTACCCTCGAGCATGCATCTAGAGGGCCCTATTCTATAGTGTCACCTAAATGC
TAGAGCTCGCTGATCAGCCTCGACTGTGCCTTCTAGTTGCCAGCCATCTGTTGTTTGCCCCTCCCCCGTG
CCTTCCTTGACCCTGGAAGGTGCCACTCCCACTGTCCTTTCCTAATAAAATGAGGAAATTGCATCGCATT
GTCTGAGTAGGTGTCATTCTATTCTGGGGGGTGGGGTGGGGCAGGACAGCAAGGGGGAGGATTGGGAAGA
CAATAGCAGGCATGCTGGGGATGCGGTGGGCTCTATGGCTTCTGAGGCGGAAAGAACCAGCTGGGGCTCT
AGGGGGTATCCCC
[124 nt withheld, positions 1904-2027]
C
[91 nt withheld, positions 2029-2119]
A
[49 nt withheld, positions 2121-2169]
CCTTTGACGTTGGAGTCCACGTTCTTT
[37 nt withheld, positions 2197-2233]
ACCCTATCTCGGTCTATTCTTTTGATTTATAAGGGATTTTGCCGATTTCGGCCTATTGGTTAAAAAATGA
GCTGATTTAACAAAAATTTAACGCGAATTAATTCTGTGGAATGTGTGTCAGTTAGGGTGTGGAAAGTCCC
CAGGCTCCCCAGCAGGCAGAAGTATGCAAAGCATGCATCTCAATTAGTCAGCAACCAGGTGTGGAAAGTC
CCCAGGCTCCCCAGCAGGCAGAAGTATGCAAAGCATGCATCTCAATTAGTCAGCAACCATAGTCCCGCCC
CTAACTCCGCCCATCCCGCCCCTAACTCCGCCCAGTTCCGCCCATTCTCCGCCCCATGGCTGACTAATTT
TTTTTATTTATGCAGAGGCCGAGGCCGCCTCTGCCTCTGAGCTATTCCAGAAGTAGTGAGGAGGCTTTTT
TGGAGGCCTAGGCTTTTGCAAAAAGCTCCCGGGAGCTTGTATATCCATTTTCGGATCTGATCAAGAGACA
GGATGAGGATCGTTTCGCATGATTGAACAAGATGGATTGCACGCAGGTTCTCCGGCCGCTTGGGTGGAGA
GGCTATTCGGCTATGACTGGGCACAACAGACAATCGGCTGCTCTGATGCCGCCGTGTTCCGGCTGTCAGC
GCAGGGGCGCCCGGTTCTTTTTGTCAAGACCGACCTGTCCGGTGCCCTGAATGAACTGCAGGACGAGGCA
GCGCGGCTATCGTGGCTGGCCACGACGGGCGTTCCTTGCGCAGCTGTGCTCGACGTTGTCACTGAAGCGG
GAAGGGACTGGCTGCTATTGGGCGAAGTGCCGGGGCAGGATCTCCTGTCATCTCACCTTGCTCCTGCCGA
GAAAGTATCCATCATGGCTGATGCAATGCGGCGGCTGCATACGCTTGATCCGGCTACCTGCCCATTCGAC
CACCAAGCGAAACATCGCATCGAGCGAGCACGTACTCGGATGGAAGCCGGTCTTGTCGATCAGGATGATC
TGGACGAAGAGCATCAGGGGCTCGCGCCAGCCGAACTGTTCGCCAGGCTCAAGGCGCGCATGCCCGACGG
CGAGGATCTCGTCGTGACCCATGGCGATGCCTGCTTGCCGAATATCATGGTGGAAAATGGCCGCTTTTCT
GGATTCATCGACTGTGGCCGGCTGGGTGTGGCGGACCGCTATCAGGACATAGCGTTGGCTACCCGTGATA
TTGCTGAAGAGCTTGGCGGCGAATGGGCTGACCGCTTCCTCGTGCTTTACGGTATCGCCGCTCCCGATTC
GCAGCGCATCGCCTTCTATCGCCTTCTTGACGAGTTCTTCTGAGCGGGACTCTGGGGTTCGAAATGACCG
ACCAAGCGACGCCCAACCTGCCATCACGAGATTTCGATTCCACCGCCGCCTTCTATGAAAGGTTGGGCTT
CGGAATCGTTTTCCGGGACGCCGGCTGGATGATCCTCCAGCGCGGGGATCTCATGCTGGAGTTCTTCGCC
CACCCCAACTTGTTTATTGCAGCTTATAATGGTTACAAATAAAGCAATAGCATCACAAATTTCACAAATA
AAGCATTTTTTTCACTGCATTCTAGTTGTGGTTTGTCCAAACTCATCAATGTATCTTATCATGTCTGTAT
ACCGTCGACCTCTAGCTAGAGCTTGGCGTAATCATGGTCATAGCTGTTTCCTGTGTGAAATTGTTATCCG
CTCACAATTCCACACAACATACGAGCCGGAAGCATAAAGTGTAAAGCCTGGGGTGCCTAATGAGTGAGCT
AACTCACATTAATTGCGTTGCGCTCACTGCCCGCTTTCCAGTCGGGAAACCTGTCGTGCCAGCTGCATTA
ATGAATCGGCCAACGCGCGGGGAGAGGCGGTTTGCGTATTGGGCGCTCTTCCGCTTCCTCGCTCACTGAC
TCGCTGCGCTCGGTCGTTCGGCTGCGGCGAGCGGTATCAGCTCACTCAAAGGCGGTAATACGGTTATCCA
CAGAATCAGGGGATAACGCAGGAAAGAACATGTGAGCAAAAGGCCAGCAAAAGGCCAGGAACCGTAAAAA
GGCCGCGTTGCTGGCGTTTTTCCATAGGCTCCGCCCCCCTGACGAGCATCACAAAAATCGACGCTCAAGT
CAGAGGTGGCGAAACCCGACAGGACTATAAAGATACCAGGCGTTTCCCCCTGGAAGCTCCCTCGTGCGCT
CTCCTGTTCCGACCCTGCCGCTTACCGGATACCTGTCCGCCTTTCTCCCTTCGGGAAGCGTGGCGCTTTC
TCATAGCTCACGCTGTAGGTATCTCAGTTCGGTGTAGGTCGTTCGCTCCAAGCTGGGCTGTGTGCACGAA
CCCCCCGTTCAGCCCGACCGCTGCGCCTTATCCGGTAACTATCGTCTTGAGTCCAACCCGGTAAGACACG
ACTTATCGCCACTGGCAGCAGCCACTGGTAACAGGATTAGCAGAGCGAGGTATGTAGGCGGTGCTACAGA
GTTCTTGAAGTGGTGGCCTAACTACGGCTACACTAGAAGAACAGTATTTGGTATCTGCGCTCTGCTGAAG
CCAGTTACCTTCGGAAAAAGAGTTGGTAGCTCTTGATCCGGCAAACAAACCACCGCTGGTAGCGGTGGTT
TTTTTGTTTGCAAGCAGCAGATTACGCGCAGAAAAAAAGGATCTCAAGAAGATCCTTTGATCTTTTCTAC
GGGGTCTGACGCTCAGTGGAACGAAAACTCACGTTAAGGGATTTTGGTCATGAGATTATCAAAAAGGATC
TTCACCTAGATCCTTTTAAATTAAAAATGAAGTTTTAAATCAATCTAAAGTATATATGAGTAAACTTGGT
CTGACAGTTACCAATGCTTAATCAGTGAGGCACCTATCTCAGCGATCTGTCTATTTCGTTCATCCATAGT
TGCCTGACTCCCCGTCGTGTAGATAACTACGATACGGGAGGGCTTACCATCTGGCCCCAGTGCTGCAATG
ATACCGCGAGACCCACGCTCACCGGCTCCAGATTTATCAGCAATAAACCAGCCAGCCGGAAGGGCCGAGC
GCAGAAGTGGTCCTGCAACTTTATCCGCCTCCATCCAGTCTATTAATTGTTGCCGGGAAGCTAGAGTAAG
TAGTTCGCCAGTTAATAGTTTGCGCAACGTTGTTGCCATTGCTACAGGCATCGTGGTGTCACGCTCGTCG
TTTGGTATGGCTTCATTCAGCTCCGGTTCCCAACGATCAAGGCGAGTTACATGATCCCCCATGTTGTGCA
AAAAAGCGGTTAGCTCCTTCGGTCCTCCGATCGTTGTCAGAAGTAAGTTGGCCGCAGTGTTATCACTCAT
GGTTATGGCAGCACTGCATAATTCTCTTACTGTCATGCCATCCGTAAGATGCTTTTCTGTGACTGGTGAG
TACTCAACCAAGTCATTCTGAGAATAGTGTATGCGGCGACCGAGTTGCTCTTGCCCGGCGTCAATACGGG
ATAATACCGCGCCACATAGCAGAACTTTAAAAGTGCTCATCATTGGAAAACGTTCTTCGGGGCGAAAACT
CTCAAGGATCTTACCGCTGTTGAGATCCAGTTCGATGTAACCCACTCGTGCACCCAACTGATCTTCAGCA
TCTTTTACTTTCACCAGCGTTTCTGGGTGAGCAAAAACAGGAAGGCAAAATGCCGCAAAAAAGGGAATAA
GGGCGACACGGAAATGTTGAATACTCATACTCTTCCTTTTTCAATATTATTGAAGCATTTATCAGGGTTA
TTGTCTCATGAGCGGATACATATTTGAATGTATTTAGAAAAATAAACAAATAGGGGTTCCGCGCACATTT
CCCCGAAAAGTGCCACCTGACGTC
